Addgene plasmid #58294: pcDNA3.1-myc-AP1S3 R33W
Purpose: mammalian expression of AP1S3 R33W mutant
Depositing lab: Francesca Capon. Publication: AP1S3 mutations are associated with pustular psoriasis and impaired Toll-like receptor 3 trafficking. Setta-Kaffetzi N, Simpson MA, Navarini AA, Patel VM, Lu HC, Allen MH, Duckworth M, Bachelez H, Burden AD, Choon SE, Griffiths CE, Kirby B, Kolios A, Seyger MM, Prins C, Smahi A, Trembath RC, Fraternali F, Smith CH, Barker JN, Capon F. Am J Hum Genet. 2014 May 1;94(5):790-7. doi: 10.1016/j.ajhg.2014.04.005. PubMed 24791904.
Backbone
  Vector backbone: pcDNA3.1
  Backbone manufacturer: Invitrogen
  Vector type: Mammalian Expression
Growth in bacteria
  Bacterial resistance: Ampicillin, 100 μg/mL
  Growth temperature: 37°C
  Growth strain: DH5alpha
  Copy number: High Copy
Gene/Insert
  Gene/Insert name: AP1S3 (alt name: adaptor-related protein complex 1, sigma 3 subunit)
  Species: H. sapiens (human)
  Mutation: R33W: c.97C>T,p.Arg33Trp
  GenBank ID: NM_001039569.1
  Entrez Gene: AP1S3 (a.k.a. PSORS15, sigma1C)
  Promoter: CMV
  Tag / fusion protein: myc (C terminal on backbone); 6xHis (C terminal on backbone)
  Cloning method: Restriction Enzyme; 5′ cloning site EcoRI (not destroyed); 3′ cloning site BamHI (not destroyed)
  Sequencing primers: 5′ CMV-F; 3′ BGHrev
Terms and licenses: Academic/Nonprofit Terms; Industry Terms: Not Available to Industry
How to cite: pcDNA3.1-myc-AP1S3 R33W was a gift from Francesca Capon (Addgene plasmid # 58294 ; http://n2t.net/addgene:58294 ; RRID:Addgene_58294)
