[The description below was written by a language model from this plasmid's Addgene catalogue record.]
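Description:
pcDNA3.1-myc-AP1S3 R33W is a mammalian expression plasmid built on the Invitrogen pcDNA3.1 backbone. It is propagated in E. coli as a high-copy plasmid under ampicillin selection. The record gives only catalogue fields and no feature table, so other backbone elements, such as a mammalian selection marker or the polyadenylation signal, are not explicitly documented. The use of a BGH reverse sequencing primer is consistent with the bovine growth hormone terminator usually found downstream of the cloning site in this vector family.

The insert is the human AP1S3 coding sequence, which encodes the sigma 3 (sigma1C) subunit of the adaptor-related protein complex 1. AP-1 is a clathrin adaptor involved in vesicular trafficking between the trans-Golgi network and endosomes. The cDNA carries the c.97C>T substitution, which produces the p.Arg33Trp (R33W) missense change. It was cloned between EcoRI and BamHI sites, both of which remain intact. Transcription is driven by the strong constitutive CMV promoter. The open reading frame is fused at its C terminus to backbone-encoded myc and 6xHis tags, so the protein can be detected or immunoprecipitated with anti-myc antibodies and purified by metal affinity.

The stated purpose is expression of the AP1S3 R33W mutant in mammalian cells. The associated study linked AP1S3 mutations to pustular psoriasis and to impaired Toll-like receptor 3 trafficking. The construct is therefore suited to transfection experiments that examine how this disease-associated variant affects the protein and its function, typically alongside a wild-type counterpart.
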