>Addgene plasmid #58294 | pcDNA3.1-myc-AP1S3 R33W | addgene partial sequence | sequence record 92468 | CMV-F 5'-CGCAAATGGGCGGTAGGCGTG-3'
CTATATAAGCAGAGCTCTCTGGCTAACTAGAGAACCCACTGCTTACTGGCTTATCGAAATTAATACGACT
CACTATAGGGAGACCCAAGCTGGCTAGCGTTTAAACGGGCCCTCTAGACTCGAGCGGCCGCCACTGTGCT
GGATATCTGCAGAATTCCGATGATACATTTCATATTGCTCTTCAGTCGACAAGGGAAATTACGGCTACAG
AAATGGTACATCACTCTCCCTGATAAAGAGAGGAAGAAGATCACCTGGGAAATTGTTCAGATTATTCTCT
CCCGTGGTCACAGGACAAGCAGTTTTGTTGACTGGAAGGAGCTAAAACTTGTTTATAAAAGGTATGCTAG
TTTATATTTTTGCTGTGCAATAGAAAATCAGGACAATGAGCTCTTGACGCTAGAGATTGTGCATCGTTAC
GTGGAGCTGCTGGACAAATATTTTGGAAATGTCTGTGAGCTGGATATTATCTTTAATTTTGAAAAGGCTT
ATTTCATCCTGGACGAGTTTATAATAGGTGGGGAAATTCAGGAAACATCCAAGAAAATTGCTGTCAAAGC
CATTGAAGACTCTGATATGTTACAGGAGACAATGGAAGAATACATGAACAAGCCTACATTTGGTACCAAG
CTTGGGCCCGAACAAAAACTCATCTCAGAAGAGGATCTGAATAGCGCCGTCGACCATCATCATCATCATC
ATTGAGTTTAAACGGTCTCCAGCTTAAGTTTAAACCGCTGATCAGCCTCGACTGTGCCTTCTAGTTGCCA
GCCATCTGTTGTTTGCCCCTCCCCCGTGCCTTCCTTGACCCTGGAAG
