>Addgene plasmid #58294 | pcDNA3.1-myc-AP1S3 R33W | addgene partial sequence | sequence record 92470 | BGH-rev 5'-TAGAAGGCACAGTCGAGG-3'
TTAAGCTGGAGACCGTTTAAACTCAATGATGATGATGATGATGGTCGACGGCGCTATTCAGATCCTCTTC
TGAGATGAGTTTTTGTTCGGGCCCAAGCTTGGTACCAAATGTAGGCTTGTTCATGTATTCTTCCATTGTC
TCCTGTAACATATCAGAGTCTTCAATGGCTTTGACAGCAATTTTCTTGGATGTTTCCTGAATTTCCCCAC
CTATTATAAACTCGTCCAGGATGAAATAAGCCTTTTCAAAATTAAAGATAATATCCAGCTCACAGACATT
TCCAAAATATTTGTCCAGCAGCTCCACGTAACGATGCACAATCTCTAGCGTCAAGAGCTCATTGTCCTGA
TTTTCTATTGCACAGCAAAAATATAAACTAGCATACCTTTTATAAACAAGTTTTAGCTCCTTCCAGTCAA
CAAAACTGCTTGTCCTGTGACCACGGGAGAGAATAATCTGAACAATTTCCCAGGTGATCTTCTTCCTCTC
TTTATCAGGGAGAGTGATGTACCATTTCTGTAGCCGTAATTTCCCTTGTCGACTGAAGAGCAATATGAAA
TGTATCATCGGAATTCTGCAGATATCCAGCACAGTGGCGGCCGCTCGAGTCTAGAGGGCCCGTTTAAACG
CTAGCCAGCTTGGGTCTCCCTATAGTGAGTCGTATTAATTTCGATAAGCCAGTAAGCAGTGGGTTCTCTA
GTTAGCCAGAGAGCTCTGCTTATATAGACCTCCCACCGTACACGCCTACCGCCCATTTGCGTCAATGGGG
CGGAGTTGTTACGACATTTTGGAAAGTCCCGTTGATTT
